LOCUS       Exported 3103 bp ds-DNA circular SYN 13-MAY-2021
DEFINITION  synthetic circular DNA
ACCESSION   .
VERSION     .
KEYWORDS    pICH71311
SOURCE      synthetic DNA construct
  ORGANISM  synthetic DNA construct
REFERENCE   1 (bases 1 to 3103)
  AUTHORS   Engler C, Youles M, Gruetzner R, Ehnert TM, Werner S, Jones JD,
            Patron NJ, Marillonnet S
  TITLE     A golden gate modular cloning toolbox for plants.
  JOURNAL   ACS Synth Biol. 2014 Nov 21;3(11):839-43. doi: 10.1021/sb4001504.
            Epub 2014 Feb 20.
  PUBMED    24933124
REFERENCE   2 (bases 1 to 3103)
  AUTHORS   .
  TITLE     Direct Submission
  JOURNAL   Exported May 13, 2021 from SnapGene Server 1.1.58
            http://www.snapgene.com
FEATURES             Location/Qualifiers
     source          1..3103
                     /organism="synthetic DNA construct"
                     /mol_type="other DNA"
     primer_bind     complement(40..58)
                     /label=pBRforEco
                     /note="pBR322 vectors, upsteam of EcoRI site, forward
                     primer"
     promoter        126..230
                     /gene="bla"
                     /label=AmpR promoter
     CDS             450..1241
                     /codon_start=1
                     /gene="aadA"
                     /product="aminoglycoside adenylyltransferase (Murphy,
                     1985)"
                     /label=SmR
                     /note="confers resistance to spectinomycin and
                     streptomycin"
                     /translation="MREAVIAEVSTQLSEVVGVIERHLEPTLLAVHLYGSAVDGGLKPH
                     SDIDLLVTVTVRLDETTRRALINDLLETSASPGESEILRAVEVTIVVHDDIIPWRYPAK
                     RELQFGEWQRNDILAGIFEPATIDIDLAILLTKAREHSVALVGPAAEELFDPVPEQDLF
                     EALNETLTLWNSPPDWAGDERNVVLTLSRIWYSAVTGKIAPKDVAADWAMERLPAQYQP
                     VILEARQAYLGQEEDRLASRADQLEEFVHYVKGEITKVVGK"
     rep_origin      1412..2000
                     /direction=RIGHT
                     /label=ori
                     /note="high-copy-number ColE1/pMB1/pBR322/pUC origin of
                     replication"
     primer_bind     1901..1920
                     /label=pBR322ori-F
                     /note="pBR322 origin, forward primer"
     primer_bind     2154..2171
                     /label=L4440
                     /note="L4440 vector, forward primer"
ORIGIN
        1 aatgtgagac cacgaagtgg ctcttcagtg gacgaaaggg cctcgtgata cgcctatttt
       61 tataggttaa tgtcatgata ataatggttt cttagacgtc aggtggcact tttcggggaa
      121 atgtgcgcgg aacccctatt tgtttatttt tctaaataca ttcaaatatg tatccgctca
      181 tgagacaata accctgataa atgcttcaat aatattgaaa aaggaagagt atgcgctcac
      241 gcaactggtc cagaaccttg accgaacgca gcggtggtaa cggcgcagtg gcggttttca
      301 tggcttgtta tgactgtttt tttggggtac agtctatgcc tcgggcatcc aagcagcaag
      361 cgcgttacgc cgtgggtcga tgtttgatgt tatggagcag caacgatgtt acgcagcagg
      421 gcagtcgccc taaaacaaag ttaaacatca tgagggaagc ggtgatcgcc gaagtatcga
      481 ctcaactatc agaggtagtt ggcgtcatcg agcgccatct cgaaccgacg ttgctggccg
      541 tacatttgta cggctccgca gtggatggcg gcctgaagcc acacagcgat attgatttgc
      601 tggttacggt gaccgtaagg cttgatgaaa caacgcggcg agctttgatc aacgaccttt
      661 tggaaacttc ggcttcccct ggagagagcg agattctccg cgctgtagaa gtcaccattg
      721 ttgtgcacga cgacatcatt ccgtggcgtt atccagctaa gcgcgaactg caatttggag
      781 aatggcagcg caatgacatt cttgcaggta tcttcgagcc agccacgatc gacattgatc
      841 tggctatctt gctgacaaaa gcaagagaac atagcgttgc cttggtaggt ccagcggcgg
      901 aggaactctt tgatccggtt cctgaacagg atctatttga ggcgctaaat gaaaccttaa
      961 cgctatggaa ctcgccgccc gactgggctg gcgatgagcg aaatgtagtg cttacgttgt
     1021 cccgcatttg gtacagcgca gtaaccggca aaatcgcgcc gaaggatgtc gctgccgact
     1081 gggcaatgga gcgcctgccg gcccagtatc agcccgtcat acttgaagct agacaggctt
     1141 atcttggaca agaagaagat cgcttggcct cgcgcgcaga tcagttggaa gaatttgtcc
     1201 attacgtaaa aggcgagatc accaaggtag tcggcaaata actgtcagac caagtttact
     1261 catatatact ttagattgat ttaaaacttc atttttaatt taaaaggatc taggtgaaga
     1321 tcctttttga taatctcatg accaaaatcc cttaacgtga gttttcgttc cactgagcgt
     1381 cagaccccgt agaaaagatc aaaggatctt cttgagatcc tttttttctg cgcgtaatct
     1441 gctgcttgca aacaaaaaaa ccaccgctac cagcggtggt ttgtttgccg gatcaagagc
     1501 taccaactct ttttccgaag gtaactggct tcagcagagc gcagatacca aatactgtcc
     1561 ttctagtgta gccgtagtta ggccaccact tcaagaactc tgtagcaccg cctacatacc
     1621 tcgctctgct aatcctgtta ccagtggctg ctgccagtgg cgataagtcg tgtcttaccg
     1681 ggttggactc aagacgatag ttaccggata aggcgcagcg gtcgggctga acggggggtt
     1741 cgtgcacaca gcccagcttg gagcgaacga cctacaccga actgagatac ctacagcgtg
     1801 agctatgaga aagcgccacg cttcccgaag ggagaaaggc ggacaggtat ccggtaagcg
     1861 gcagggtcgg aacaggagag cgcacgaggg agcttccagg gggaaacgcc tggtatcttt
     1921 atagtcctgt cgggtttcgc cacctctgac ttgagcgtcg atttttgtga tgctcgtcag
     1981 gggggcggag cctatggaaa aacgccagca acgcggcctt tttacggttc ctggcctttt
     2041 gctggccttt tgctcacatg ttctttcctg cgttatcccc tgattctgtg gataaccgta
     2101 ttaccgcctt tgagtgagct gataccgctc gccgcagccg aacgaccgag cgcagcgagt
     2161 cagtgagcga ggaagcggaa gagcgcccaa tacgcaaacc gcctctcccc gcgcgttggc
     2221 cgattcatta atcactctgt ggtctcagga gattgctacg tgacatagcg gtaaaacttt
     2281 ttcgtacatt tgtaattcgt gatctaatta gacaacatca atcttgcttc ttggggtcgc
     2341 taagagaaaa attcgagaaa aaaaatccat tatacaggaa actacggaaa attacttgtt
     2401 ctaatttatt tggtctaaaa tataagaaat aataaactac ctgatttttt aattgttttt
     2461 tattggaaat aaaagaaaac cttttcatat atatagaaac taggagatgt tatgttccac
     2521 acatacaaag gataagaaca tttccaagtt gcaaccaagg aacaatattt gattttgaac
     2581 ttgaaattac aaaaaaaata aaatgatttg catggaaaca aaagaaaatc tgaatgtgtc
     2641 tgcccaaagg aatggctcca aatgcaagca aaacggctac aaagtagcag ccaatataaa
     2701 ttcagaatga caacaaaaca aataaaacac tgacccaaaa tgaaattaac caaccatttt
     2761 cactcattcc ttaccccttt taggatgaga taagactatt ctcattctga cacgtggcac
     2821 cctttcttgt ggcttaatta atatatctaa ttattattat agctcaccca ccctccacgc
     2881 ccaaattaat gtcattaaga tggagttata attctactta atagattcga taaaattcta
     2941 cttttgaaat gtgaacaagg gcatgatcca atggttacaa atgggttggt taatttgtgt
     3001 ccgttagatg ggaaagttaa gtgaaacctt atcattatat atagagggag agactagaaa
     3061 gcaataaccc tcttgagttc aagataagca cttggttttc agc
//
