>Addgene plasmid #50282 | pICH71311 | addgene full sequence | sequence record 497567 | Addgene NGS Result
TTGGTATCTGCGCTCTGCTGAAGCCAGTTACCTTCGGAAAAAGAGTTGGTAGCTCTTGATCCGGCAAACA
AACCACCGCTGGTAGCGGTGGTTTTTTTGTTTGCAAGCAGCAGATTACGCGCAGAAAAAAAGGATCTCAA
GAAGATCCTTTGATCTTTTCTACGGGGTCTGACGCTCAGTGGAACGAAAACTCACGTTAAGGGATTTTGG
TCATGAGATTATCAAAAAGGATCTTCACCTAGATCCTTTTAAATTAAAAATGAAGTTTTAAATCAATCTA
AAGTATATATGAGTAAACTTGGTCTGACAGTTATTTGCCGACTACCTTGGTGATCTCGCCTTTTACGTAA
TGGACAAATTCTTCCAACTGATCTGCGCGCGAGGCCAAGCGATCTTCTTCTTGTCCAAGATAAGCCTGTC
TAGCTTCAAGTATGACGGGCTGATACTGGGCCGGCAGGCGCTCCATTGCCCAGTCGGCAGCGACATCCTT
CGGCGCGATTTTGCCGGTTACTGCGCTGTACCAAATGCGGGACAACGTAAGCACTACATTTCGCTCATCG
CCAGCCCAGTCGGGCGGCGAGTTCCATAGCGTTAAGGTTTCATTTAGCGCCTCAAATAGATCCTGTTCAG
GAACCGGATCAAAGAGTTCCTCCGCCGCTGGACCTACCAAGGCAACGCTATGTTCTCTTGCTTTTGTCAG
CAAGATAGCCAGATCAATGTCGATCGTGGCTGGCTCGAAGATACCTGCAAGAATGTCATTGCGCTGCCAT
TCTCCAAATTGCAGTTCGCGCTTAGCTGGATAACGCCACGGAATGATGTCGTCGTGCACAACAATGGTGA
CTTCTACAGCGCGGAGAATCTCGCTCTCTCCAGGGGAAGCCGAAGTTTCCAAAAGGTCGTTGATCAAAGC
TCGCCGCGTTGTTTCATCAAGCCTTACGGTCACCGTAACCAGCAAATCAATATCGCTGTGTGGCTTCAGG
CCGCCATCCACTGCGGAGCCGTACAAATGTACGGCCAGCAACGTCGGTTCGAGATGGCGCTCGATGACGC
CAACTACCTCTGATAGTTGAGTCGATACTTCGGCGATCACCGCTTCCCTCATGATGTTTAACTTTGTTTT
AGGGCGACTGCCCTGCTGCGTAACATCGTTGCTGCTCCATAACATCAAACATCGACCCACGGCGTAACGC
GCTTGCTGCTTGGATGCCCGAGGCATAGACTGTACCCCAAAAAAAAACAGTCATAACAAGCCATGAAAAC
CGCCACTGCGCCGTTACCACCGCTGCGTTCGGTCAAGGTTCTGGACCAGTTGCGTGAGCGCATACTCTTC
CTTTTTCAATATTATTGAAGCATTTATCAGGGTTATTGTCTCATGAGCGGATACATATTTGAATGTATTT
AGAAAAATAAACAAATAGGGGTTCCGCGCACATTTCCCCGAAAAGTGCCACCTGACGTCTAAGAAACCAT
TATTATCATGACATTAACCTATAAAAATAGGCGTATCACGAGGCCCTTTCGTCCACTGAAGAGCCACTTC
GTGGTCTCACATTGCTGAAAACCAAGTGCTTATCTTGAACTCAAGAGGGTTATTGCTTTCTAGTCTCTCC
CTCTATATATAATGATAAGGTTTCACTTAACTTTCCCATCTAACGGACACAAATTAACCAACCCATTTGT
AACCATTGGATCATGCCCTTGTTCACATTTCAAAAGTAGAATTTTATCGAATCTATTAAGTAGAATTATA
ACTCCATCTTAATGACATTAATTTGGGCGTGGAGGGTGGGTGAGCTATAATAATAATTAGATATATTAAT
TAAGCCACAAGAAAGGGTGCCACGTGTCAGAATGAGAATAGTCTTATCTCATCCTAAAAGGGGTAAGGAA
TGAGTGAAAATGGTTGGTTAATTTCATTTTGGGTCAGTGTTTTATTTGTTTTGTTGTCATTCTGAATTTA
TATTGGCTGCTACTTTGTAGCCGTTTTGCTTGCATTTGGAGCCATTCCTTTGGGCAGACACATTCAGATT
TTCTTTTGTTTCCATGCAAATCATTTTATTTTTTTTGTAATTTCAAGTTCAAAATCAAATATTGTTCCTT
GGTTGCAACTTGGAAATGTTCTTATCCTTTGTATGTGTGGAACATAACATCTCCTAGTTTCTATATATAT
GAAAAGGTTTTCTTTTATTTCCAATAAAAAACAATTAAAAAATCAGGTAGTTTATTATTTCTTATATTTT
AGACCAAATAAATTAGAACAAGTAATTTTCCGTAGTTTCCTGTATAATGGATTTTTTTTCTCGAATTTTT
CTCTTAGCGACCCCAAGAAGCAAGATTGATGTTGTCTAATTAGATCACGAATTACAAATGTACGAAAAAG
TTTTACCGCTATGTCACGTAGCAATCTCCTGAGACCACAGAGTGATTAATGAATCGGCCAACGCGCGGGG
AGAGGCGGTTTGCGTATTGGGCGCTCTTCCGCTTCCTCGCTCACTGACTCGCTGCGCTCGGTCGTTCGGC
TGCGGCGAGCGGTATCAGCTCACTCAAAGGCGGTAATACGGTTATCCACAGAATCAGGGGATAACGCAGG
AAAGAACATGTGAGCAAAAGGCCAGCAAAAGGCCAGGAACCGTAAAAAGGCCGCGTTGCTGGCGTTTTTC
CATAGGCTCCGCCCCCCTGACGAGCATCACAAAAATCGACGCTCAAGTCAGAGGTGGCGAAACCCGACAG
GACTATAAAGATACCAGGCGTTTCCCCCTGGAAGCTCCCTCGTGCGCTCTCCTGTTCCGACCCTGCCGCT
TACCGGATACCTGTCCGCCTTTCTCCCTTCGGGAAGCGTGGCGCTTTCTCATAGCTCACGCTGTAGGTAT
CTCAGTTCGGTGTAGGTCGTTCGCTCCAAGCTGGGCTGTGTGCACGAACCCCCCGTTCAGCCCGACCGCT
GCGCCTTATCCGGTAACTATCGTCTTGAGTCCAACCCGGTAAGACACGACTTATCGCCACTGGCAGCAGC
CACTGGTAACAGGATTAGCAGAGCGAGGTATGTAGGCGGTGCTACAGAGTTCTTGAAGTGGTGGCCTAAC
TACGGCTACACTAGAAGAACAGTAT
Features (pLannotate 1.2.2; 6 found; start..end, strand, type, name):
    314..1102    -  CDS            aadA: S3AD_ECOLX - Experimental evidence at protein level: Swiss-Prot protein existence level 1. Mediates bacterial resistance to the antibiotics streptomycin and spectinomycin. From Escherichia coli.
   1109..1165    -  CDS            GmR (fragment): gentamycin acetyltransferase; aacC1; confers resistance to gentamycin
   1253..1333    +  CDS            int (fragment): INT2_ECOLX - Protein inferred from homology: Swiss-Prot protein existence level 3. Putative integrase believed to be involved in the insertion of antibiotic resistance genes into plasmids and transposons. From Escherichia coli.
   1324..1428    -  promoter       AmpR promoter: bla
   2425..2474    -  CDS            lacI (fragment): lac repressor; lacI; The lac repressor binds to the lac operator to inhibit transcription in E. coli. This inhibition can be relieved by adding lactose or isopropyl-β-D-thiogalactopyranoside (IPTG).
   2657..140     -  rep_origin     ori (across the origin): high-copy-number ColE1/pMB1/pBR322/pUC origin of replication
