[The description below was written by a language model from this plasmid's Addgene catalogue record, the feature table of its GenBank file and pLannotate feature annotations shown in this document.]
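Description:
pICH71311 is a small (about 3.1 kb) Golden Gate Modular Cloning (MoClo) part plasmid from a plant synthetic-biology toolbox, built in the pICH41295 backbone. Although catalogued as a plant expression vector, it is not an expression construct in its own right. It is an E. coli storage vector holding a single standardised regulatory part. It replicates from a high-copy ColE1/pUC-type origin and is selected with spectinomycin through the aadA aminoglycoside adenylyltransferase gene, which also confers streptomycin resistance and lies downstream of an annotated bla (AmpR) promoter. The automated annotation also picks up short fragments of a gentamicin acetyltransferase, an integron-type integrase and lacI. These are most likely non-functional remnants of the resistance cassette and of the backbone's history rather than working elements.

The insert is the promoter and 5' untranslated region of RbcS3A from tomato (Solanum lycopersicum), a gene for a small subunit of Rubisco. Neither feature table annotates this region, so its position and length can only be inferred as lying within the unannotated stretch of the plasmid. Internal BsaI and BbsI (BpiI) recognition sites were removed by point mutation to make the part compatible with Type IIS assembly. The fragment was cloned in through BpiI sites that were destroyed in the process, and it can be released with BsaI. In MoClo assembly, this release produces defined overhangs that allow the promoter/5'UTR module to be joined in a fixed order with coding-sequence and terminator modules in a one-pot reaction. The result is a complete transcription unit for use in plants.
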