Addgene plasmid #50282: pICH71311
Depositing lab: Sylvestre Marillonnet & Nicola Patron. Depositing organization: Leibniz Institute of Plant Biochemistry (IPB). Publication: A golden gate modular cloning toolbox for plants. Engler C, Youles M, Gruetzner R, Ehnert TM, Werner S, Jones JD, Patron NJ, Marillonnet S. ACS Synth Biol. 2014 Nov 21;3(11):839-43. doi: 10.1021/sb4001504. Epub 2014 Feb 20. PubMed 24933124.
Backbone
  Vector backbone: pICH41295
  Vector type: plant expression
Growth in bacteria
  Bacterial resistance: Spectinomycin, 50 μg/mL
  Growth temperature: 37°C
  Growth strain: DH5alpha
  Copy number: High Copy
Gene/Insert
  Gene/Insert name: promoter and 5'UTR, RbcS3A (S. lycopersicum)
  Mutation: BsaI/BbsI sites removed by point-mutation
  Cloning method: Restriction Enzyme; 5′ cloning site BpiI (destroyed during cloning); 3′ cloning site BpiI (destroyed during cloning)
Terms and licenses: Academic/Nonprofit Terms; Industry Terms: Not Available to Industry
Depositor comments: insert can be released with BsaI
How to cite: pICH71311 was a gift from Sylvestre Marillonnet & Nicola Patron (Addgene plasmid # 50282 ; http://n2t.net/addgene:50282 ; RRID:Addgene_50282)
