>Addgene plasmid #50282 | pICH71311 | addgene partial sequence | sequence record 76601 | pBR322ori-F 5'-GGGAAACGCCTGGTATCTTT-3'
CTGACTTGAGCGTCGATTTTTGTGATGCTCGTCAGGGGGGCGGAGCCTATGGAAAAACGCCAGCAACGCG
GCCTTTTTACGGTTCCTGGCCTTTTGCTGGCCTTTTGCTCACATGTTCTTTCCTGCGTTATCCCCTGATT
CTGTGGATAACCGTATTACCGCCTTTGAGTGAGCTGATACCGCTCGCCGCAGCCGAACGACCGAGCGCAG
CGAGTCAGTGAGCGAGGAAGCGGAAGAGCGCCCAATACGCAAACCGCCTCTCCCCGCGCGTTGGCCGATT
CATTAATCACTCTGTGGTCTCAGGAGATTGCTACGTGACATAGCGGTAAAACTTTTTCGTACATTTGTAA
TTCGTGATCTAATTAGACAACATCAATCTTGCTTCTTGGGGTCGCTAAGAGAAAAATTCGAGAAAAAAAA
TCCATTATACAGGAAACTACGGAAAATTACTTGTTCTAATTTATTTGGTCTAAAATATAAGAAATAATAA
ACTACCTGATTTTTTAATTGTTTTTTATTGGAAATAAAAGAAAACCTTTTCATATATATAGAAACTAGGA
GATGTTATGTTCCACACATACAAAGGATAAGAACATTTCCAAGTTGCAACCAAGGAACAATATTTGATTT
TGAACTTGAAATTACAAAAAAAATAAAATGATTTGCATGGAAACAAAAGAAAATCTGAATGTGTCTGCCC
AAAGGAATGGCTCCAAATGCAAGCAAAACGGCTACAAAGTAGCAGCCAATATAAATTCAGAATGACAACA
AAACAAATAAAACACTGACCCAAAATGAAATTAACCAACCATTTTCACTCATTCCTTACCCCTTTTAGGA
TGAGATAAGACTATTCTCATTCTGACACGTGGCACCCTTTCTTGTGGCTTAATTAATATATCTAATTATT
ATTATAGCTCACCCACCCTCCACGCCCAA
