>Addgene plasmid #50282 | pICH71311 | addgene partial sequence | sequence record 76667 | Spect-R 5'-ACTTTGTTTTAGGGCGACTG-3'
AACATCGACCCACGGCGTAACGCGCTTGCTGCTTGGATGCCCGAGGCATAGACTGTACCCCAAAAAAAAA
CAGTCATAACAAGCCATGAAAACCGCCACTGCGCCGTTACCACCGCTGCGTTCGGTCAAGGTTCTGGACC
AGTTGCGTGAGCGCATACTCTTCCTTTTTCAATATTATTGAAGCATTTATCAGGGTTATTGTCTCATGAG
CGGATACATATTTGAATGTATTTAGAAAAATAAACAAATAGGGGTTCCGCGCACATTTCCCCGAAAAGTG
CCACCTGACGTCTAAGAAACCATTATTATCATGACATTAACCTATAAAAATAGGCGTATCACGAGGCCCT
TTCGTCCACTGAAGAGCCACTTCGTGGTCTCACATTGCTGAAAACCAAGTGCTTATCTTGAACTCAAGAG
GGTTATTGCTTTCTAGTCTCTCCCTCTATATATAATGATAAGGTTTCACTTAACTTTCCCATCTAACGGA
CACAAATTAACCAACCCATTTGTAACCATTGGATCATGCCCTTGTTCACATTTCAAAAGTAGAATTTTAT
CGAATCTATTAAGTAGAATTATAACTCCATCTTAATGACATTAATTTGGGCGTGGAGGGTGGGTGAGCTA
TAATAATAATTAGATATATTAATTAAGCCACAAGAAAGGGTGCCACGTGTCAGAATGAGAATAGTCTTAT
CTCATCCTAAAAGGGGTAAGGAATGAGTGAAAATGGTTGGTTAATTTCATTTTGGGTCAGTGTTTTATTT
GTTTTGTTGTCATTCTGAATTTATATTGGCTGCTACTTTGTAGCCGTTTTGCTTGCATTTGGAGCCATTC
CTTTGGGCA
